>Addgene plasmid #166754 | mCerulean3-31aa-Venus-pEGFP-C3 | addgene full sequence | sequence record 329013 | Addgene NGS Result
GCCTTTTGCTGGCCTTTTGCTCACATGTTCTTTCCTGCGTTATCCCCTGATTCTGTGGATAACCGTATTA
CCGCCATGCATTAGTTATTAATAGTAATCAATTACGGGGTCATTAGTTCATAGCCCATATATGGAGTTCC
GCGTTACATAACTTACGGTAAATGGCCCGCCTGGCTGACCGCCCAACGACCCCCGCCCATTGACGTCAAT
AATGACGTATGTTCCCATAGTAACGCCAATAGGGACTTTCCATTGACGTCAATGGGTGGAGTATTTACGG
TAAACTGCCCACTTGGCAGTACATCAAGTGTATCATATGCCAAGTACGCCCCCTATTGACGTCAATGACG
GTAAATGGCCCGCCTGGCATTATGCCCAGTACATGACCTTATGGGACTTTCCTACTTGGCAGTACATCTA
CGTATTAGTCATCGCTATTACCATGGTGATGCGGTTTTGGCAGTACATCAATGGGCGTGGATAGCGGTTT
GACTCACGGGGATTTCCAAGTCTCCACCCCATTGACGTCAATGGGAGTTTGTTTTGGCACCAAAATCAAC
GGGACTTTCCAAAATGTCGTAACAACTCCGCCCCATTGACGCAAATGGGCGGTAGGCGTGTACGGTGGGA
GGTCTATATAAGCAGAGCTGGTTTAGTGAACCGTCAGATCCGCTAGCGCTACCGGTCGCCACCATGGTGA
GCAAGGGCGAGGAGCTGTTCACCGGGGTGGTGCCCATCCTGGTCGAGCTGGACGGCGACGTAAACGGCCA
CAAGTTCAGCGTGTCCGGCGAGGGCGAGGGCGATGCCACCTACGGCAAGCTGACCCTGAAGTTCATCTGC
ACCACCGGCAAGCTGCCCGTGCCCTGGCCCACCCTCGTGACCACCCTGAGCTGGGGCGTGCAGTGCTTCG
CCCGCTACCCCGACCACATGAAGCAGCACGACTTCTTCAAGTCCGCCATGCCCGAAGGCTACGTCCAGGA
GCGCACCATCTTCTTCAAGGACGACGGCAACTACAAGACCCGCGCCGAGGTGAAGTTCGAGGGCGACACC
CTGGTGAACCGCATCGAGCTGAAGGGCATCGACTTCAAGGAGGACGGCAACATCCTGGGGCACAAGCTGG
AGTACAACGCCATCCACGGCAACGTCTATATCACCGCCGACAAGCAGAAGAACGGCATCAAGGCCAACTT
CGGCCTCAACTGCAACATCGAGGACGGCAGCGTGCAGCTCGCCGACCACTACCAGCAGAACACCCCCATC
GGCGACGGCCCCGTGCTGCTGCCCGACAACCACTACCTGAGCACCCAGTCCAAGCTGAGCAAAGACCCCA
ACGAGAAGCGCGATCACATGGTCCTGCTGGAGTTCGTGACCGCCGCCGGGATCACTCTCGGCATGGACGA
GCTGTACAAGTCCGGACTCAGATCTCGAGGTAGTGGGCTAAGATCTCGGGCACAAGCTTCAAATTCTGCC
GTCGATGCTCGAGGAGGAGGACCGGTCGCCACCATGGTGAGCAAGGGCGAGGAGCTGTTCACCGGGGTGG
TGCCCATCCTGGTCGAGCTGGACGGCGACGTAAACGGCCACAAGTTCAGCGTGTCCGGCGAGGGCGAGGG
CGATGCCACCTACGGCAAGCTGACCCTGAAGCTGATCTGCACCACCGGCAAGCTGCCCGTGCCCTGGCCC
ACCCTCGTGACCACCCTGGGCTACGGCCTGCAGTGCTTCGCCCGCTACCCCGACCACATGAAGCAGCACG
ACTTCTTCAAGTCCGCCATGCCCGAAGGCTACGTCCAGGAGCGCACCATCTTCTTCAAGGACGACGGCAA
CTACAAGACCCGCGCCGAGGTGAAGTTCGAGGGCGACACCCTGGTGAACCGCATCGAGCTGAAGGGCATC
GACTTCAAGGAGGACGGCAACATCCTGGGGCACAAGCTGGAGTACAACTACAACAGCCACAACGTCTATA
TCACCGCCGACAAGCAGAAGAACGGCATCAAGGCCAACTTCAAGATCCGCCACAACATCGAGGACGGCGG
CGTGCAGCTCGCCGACCACTACCAGCAGAACACCCCCATCGGCGACGGCCCCGTGCTGCTGCCCGACAAC
CACTACCTGAGCTACCAGTCCGCCCTGAGCAAAGACCCCAACGAGAAGCGCGATCACATGGTCCTGCTGG
AACGCGTGACCGCCGCCGGGATCACTCTCGGCATGGACGAGCTGTACAAGTCCGGACTCAGATCATAATC
AGCCATACCACATTTGTAGAGGTTTTACTTGCTTTAAAAAACCTCCCACACCTCCCCCTGAACCTGAAAC
ATAAAATGAATGCAATTGTTGTTGTTAACTTGTTTATTGCAGCTTATAATGGTTACAAATAAAGCAATAG
CATCACAAATTTCACAAATAAAGCATTTTTTTCACTGCATTCTAGTTGTGGTTTGTCCAAACTCATCAAT
GTATCTTAACGCGTAAATTGTAAGCGTTAATATTTTGTTAAAATTCGCGTTAAATTTTTGTTAAATCAGC
TCATTTTTTAACCAATAGGCCGAAATCGGCAAAATCCCTTATAAATCAAAAGAATAGACCGAGATAGGGT
[37 nt withheld, positions 2591-2627]
AAAGAACGTGGACTCCAACGTCAAAGG
[49 nt withheld, positions 2655-2703]
T
[91 nt withheld, positions 2705-2795]
G
[124 nt withheld, positions 2797-2920]
CAGGTGGCACTTTTCGGGGAAATGTGCGCGGAACCCCTATTTGTTTATTTTTCTAAATACATTCAAATAT
GTATCCGCTCATGAGACAATAACCCTGATAAATGCTTCAATAATATTGAAAAAGGAAGAGTCCTGAGGCG
GAAAGAACCAGCTGTGGAATGTGTGTCAGTTAGGGTGTGGAAAGTCCCCAGGCTCCCCAGCAGGCAGAAG
TATGCAAAGCATGCATCTCAATTAGTCAGCAACCAGGTGTGGAAAGTCCCCAGGCTCCCCAGCAGGCAGA
AGTATGCAAAGCATGCATCTCAATTAGTCAGCAACCATAGTCCCGCCCCTAACTCCGCCCATCCCGCCCC
TAACTCCGCCCAGTTCCGCCCATTCTCCGCCCCATGGCTGACTAATTTTTTTTATTTATGCAGAGGCCGA
GGCCGCCTCGGCCTCTGAGCTATTCCAGAAGTAGTGAGGAGGCTTTTTTGGAGGCCTAGGCTTTTGCAAA
GATCGATCAAGAGACAGGATGAGGATCGTTTCGCATGATTGAACAAGATGGATTGCACGCAGGTTCTCCG
GCCGCTTGGGTGGAGAGGCTATTCGGCTATGACTGGGCACAACAGACAATCGGCTGCTCTGATGCCGCCG
TGTTCCGGCTGTCAGCGCAGGGGCGCCCGGTTCTTTTTGTCAAGACCGACCTGTCCGGTGCCCTGAATGA
ACTGCAAGACGAGGCAGCGCGGCTATCGTGGCTGGCCACGACGGGCGTTCCTTGCGCAGCTGTGCTCGAC
GTTGTCACTGAAGCGGGAAGGGACTGGCTGCTATTGGGCGAAGTGCCGGGGCAGGATCTCCTGTCATCTC
ACCTTGCTCCTGCCGAGAAAGTATCCATCATGGCTGATGCAATGCGGCGGCTGCATACGCTTGATCCGGC
TACCTGCCCATTCGACCACCAAGCGAAACATCGCATCGAGCGAGCACGTACTCGGATGGAAGCCGGTCTT
GTCGATCAGGATGATCTGGACGAAGAGCATCAGGGGCTCGCGCCAGCCGAACTGTTCGCCAGGCTCAAGG
CGAGCATGCCCGACGGCGAGGATCTCGTCGTGACCCATGGCGATGCCTGCTTGCCGAATATCATGGTGGA
AAATGGCCGCTTTTCTGGATTCATCGACTGTGGCCGGCTGGGTGTGGCGGACCGCTATCAGGACATAGCG
TTGGCTACCCGTGATATTGCTGAAGAGCTTGGCGGCGAATGGGCTGACCGCTTCCTCGTGCTTTACGGTA
TCGCCGCTCCCGATTCGCAGCGCATCGCCTTCTATCGCCTTCTTGACGAGTTCTTCTGAGCGGGACTCTG
GGGTTCGAAATGACCGACCAAGCGACGCCCAACCTGCCATCACGAGATTTCGATTCCACCGCCGCCTTCT
ATGAAAGGTTGGGCTTCGGAATCGTTTTCCGGGACGCCGGCTGGATGATCCTCCAGCGCGGGGATCTCAT
GCTGGAGTTCTTCGCCCACCCTAGGGGGAGGCTAACTGAAACACGGAAGGAGACAATACCGGAAGGAACC
CGCGCTATGACGGCAATAAAAAGACAGAATAAAACGCACGGTGTTGGGTCGTTTGTTCATAAACGCGGGG
TTCGGTCCCAGGGCTGGCACTCTGTCGATACCCCACCGAGACCCCATTGGGGCCAATACGCCCGCGTTTC
TTCCTTTTCCCCACCCCACCCCCCAAGTTCGGGTGAAGGCCCAGGGCTCGCAGCCAACGTCGGGGCGGCA
GGCCCTGCCATAGCCTCAGGTTACTCATATATACTTTAGATTGATTTAAAACTTCATTTTTAATTTAAAA
GGATCTAGGTGAAGATCCTTTTTGATAATCTCATGACCAAAATCCCTTAACGTGAGTTTTCGTTCCACTG
AGCGTCAGACCCCGTAGAAAAGATCAAAGGATCTTCTTGAGATCCTTTTTTTCTGCGCGTAATCTGCTGC
TTGCAAACAAAAAAACCACCGCTACCAGCGGTGGTTTGTTTGCCGGATCAAGAGCTACCAACTCTTTTTC
CGAAGGTAACTGGCTTCAGCAGAGCGCAGATACCAAATACTGTTCTTCTAGTGTAGCCGTAGTTAGGCCA
CCACTTCAAGAACTCTGTAGCACCGCCTACATACCTCGCTCTGCTAATCCTGTTACCAGTGGCTGCTGCC
AGTGGCGATAAGTCGTGTCTTACCGGGTTGGACTCAAGACGATAGTTACCGGATAAGGCGCAGCGGTCGG
GCTGAACGGGGGGTTCGTGCACACAGCCCAGCTTGGAGCGAACGACCTACACCGAACTGAGATACCTACA
GCGTGAGCTATGAGAAAGCGCCACGCTTCCCGAAGGGAGAAAGGCGGACAGGTATCCGGTAAGCGGCAGG
GTCGGAACAGGAGAGCGCACGAGGGAGCTTCCAGGGGGAAACGCCTGGTATCTTTATAGTCCTGTCGGGT
TTCGCCACCTCTGACTTGAGCGTCGATTTTTGTGATGCTCGTCAGGGGGGCGGAGCCTATGGAAAAACGC
CAGCAACGCGGCCTTTTTACGGTTCCTG
Features (pLannotate 1.2.2; 16 found; start..end, strand, type, name):
     15..74      +  rep_origin     RSF ori (fragment): Plasmids containing the RSF 1030 origin of replication can be propagated in E. coli cells that contain additional plasmids with compatible origins.
    142..445     +  enhancer       CMV enhancer: human cytomegalovirus immediate early enhancer
    446..649     +  promoter       CMV promoter: human cytomegalovirus (CMV) immediate early promoter
    694..1410    +  CDS            mCerulean3: mCerulean3 is a basic (constitutively fluorescent) cyan fluorescent protein published in 2011, derived from Aequorea victoria. It is reported to be a somewhat slowly-maturing monomer with very low acid sensitivity.
   1411..1429    +  misc_feature   MCS (fragment): multiple cloning site
   1504..2220    +  CDS            Venus: Venus is a basic (constitutively fluorescent) yellow fluorescent protein published in 2002, derived from Aequorea victoria. It is reported to be a rapidly-maturing weak dimer with moderate acid sensitivity.
   2231..2314    +  CDS            large T antigen (fragment): large T antigen from SV40 (simian virus 40)
   2337..2458    +  polyA_signal   SV40 poly(A) signal: SV40 polyadenylation signal
   2492..2920    -  rep_origin     f1 ori (sequence partly withheld): f1 bacteriophage origin of replication; arrow indicates direction of (+) strand synthesis
   2947..3051    +  promoter       AmpR promoter: bla
   3053..3410    +  promoter       SV40 promoter: SV40 enhancer and early promoter
   3445..4239    +  CDS            NeoR/KanR: aminoglycoside phosphotransferase from Tn5; aph(3')-II (or nptII); confers resistance to neomycin, kanamycin, and G418 (Geneticin®)
   4260..4412    +  CDS            ble (fragment): BLE_KLEPN - Experimental evidence at protein level: Swiss-Prot protein existence level 1. Binding protein with a strong affinity to the bleomycin family of antibiotics. Binds to CL990; an antimitotic-antibiotic compound. From Klebsiella pneumoniae.
   4471..4518    +  polyA_signal   HSV TK poly(A) signal: herpes simplex virus thymidine kinase polyadenylation signal (Cole and Stacy, 1985)
   4609..4625    -  polyA_signal   bGH poly(A) signal (fragment): bovine growth hormone polyadenylation signal
   4847..5435    +  rep_origin     ori: high-copy-number ColE1/pMB1/pBR322/pUC origin of replication
