[The description below was written by a language model from this plasmid's Addgene catalogue record and pLannotate feature annotations shown in this document.]
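Description:
mCerulean3-31aa-Venus-pEGFP-C3 is a mammalian expression plasmid of about 5.5 kb built on the pEGFP-C3 backbone. It encodes a synthetic tandem fusion of two Aequorea-derived fluorescent proteins. The human CMV immediate-early enhancer and promoter drive a single open reading frame. In this frame the cyan protein mCerulean3 comes first, followed by a spacer that retains a remnant of the multiple cloning site, and then the yellow protein Venus. The depositor describes the spacer as a flexible 31-amino-acid linker, which fits the gap between the two annotated coding regions. An SV40 polyadenylation signal terminates the transcript. The short "large T antigen" fragment annotated just upstream of it is probably part of the SV40-derived 3′ region rather than a functional coding element. The cloning sites used to assemble the insert are not recorded.

The plasmid is maintained in E. coli at high copy through a ColE1/pUC-type origin, and an f1 origin is also present. A single Tn5 aminoglycoside phosphotransferase gene (NeoR/KanR) provides selection in both hosts. A bacterial promoter expresses it for kanamycin resistance, and the SV40 early promoter with an HSV TK polyadenylation signal expresses it for G418 selection in mammalian cells. The small RSF ori, ble and bGH poly(A) fragments in the feature table look like partial annotation matches to backbone sequence.

The depositor calls this a donor:acceptor linker construct. Because mCerulean3 and Venus are held together at a fixed 1:1 ratio, it likely serves as a FRET reference or positive control. The associated work measured protein interaction affinities in live cells.
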