Addgene plasmid #166754: mCerulean3-31aa-Venus-pEGFP-C3
Purpose: For expression of mCerulean3 linked to Venus by 31 amino acid linker
Depositing lab: David Andrews. Depositing organization: Sunnybrook Research Institute. Publication: Efficacy and specificity of inhibitors of BCL-2 family protein interactions assessed by affinity measurements in live cells. Osterlund EJ, Hirmiz N, Pemberton JM, Nougarede A, Liu Q, Leber B, Fang Q, Andrews DW. Sci Adv. 2022 Apr 22;8(16):eabm7375. doi: 10.1126/sciadv.abm7375. Epub 2022 Apr 20. PubMed 35442739.
Backbone
  Vector backbone: pEGFP-C3
  Vector type: Mammalian Expression
  Selectable markers: Neomycin (select with G418)
Growth in bacteria
  Bacterial resistance: Kanamycin, 50 μg/mL
  Growth temperature: 37°C
  Growth strain: DH5alpha
  Copy number: High Copy
Gene/Insert
  Gene/Insert name: mCerulean3-31aa-Venus (alt name: mCerulean3 and Venus fluorophores linked together)
  Species: Synthetic
  Promoter: CMV
  Cloning method: Restriction Enzyme; 5′ cloning site Unknown (unknown if destroyed); 3′ cloning site Unknown (unknown if destroyed)
  Sequencing primers: 5′ TGACGCAAATGGGCGGTAGG; 3′ TCGCCCTTTGACGTTGGAGTCCAC
Resource information
  A portion of this plasmid was derived from a plasmid made by: mCerulean3 received from Mark Rizzo PMID: 21479270 and cloned into this plasmid
Terms and licenses: Academic/Nonprofit Terms; Industry Terms: Not Available to Industry
Depositor comments: Donor:acceptor linker construct with 31 amino acid flexible linker joining the mCerulean3 to Venus.
How to cite: mCerulean3-31aa-Venus-pEGFP-C3 was a gift from David Andrews (Addgene plasmid # 166754 ; http://n2t.net/addgene:166754 ; RRID:Addgene_166754)
