>Addgene plasmid #166754 | mCerulean3-31aa-Venus-pEGFP-C3 | depositor partial sequence | sequence record 323700 | 31 amino acid linker, encoding "SGLRSRGSGLRSRAQASNSAVDARGGGPVAT"
TCCGGACTCAGATCTCGAGGTAGTGGGCTAAGATCTCGGGCACAAGCTTCAAATTCTGCCGTCGATGCTC
GAGGAGGAGGACCGGTCGCCACC
